>Addgene plasmid #186097 | pIG-708pUC19-tNGFR-P2A-DOCK8 | addgene full sequence | sequence record 367787 | Addgene NGS Result
ACCTTCGAGCTCGGTACCCGGGGAGGGCAGAGCGCGCCGTCTGCCCCAGTATCGGGAGGCCAGTTCCGCG
CTGGGCCCACGCCCTCCTCGCCCGCCGCTGCCTGCGCGCCAGGCCGGGTGGCGGAGCCGGCCGTCGCTGC
TCCGAGCTCGGACCCTCCCCCGGGGTGATTTCGGCTTAGAAGGTGGAAATGCGGAAGTTTCCAGCGCCGA
CCGACAGACGAGGTTTGCGCTTGGCTGGGCATGTTCCGCGGCTACTCTGCGGCGCGCCAGGCCCCCGCTT
TCCGCACCCCGCGACGCTAGAAGCCACCGAACCGCGGGCCGGCCATGGGTGCTGGTGCAACGGGGAGGGC
TATGGATGGACCAAGGCTCCTTCTTCTTTTGCTCTTGGGCGTTAGTCTGGGTGGAGCTAAAGAGGCATGC
CCCACCGGACTTTACACACATTCCGGTGAGTGTTGCAAGGCCTGCAACCTGGGAGAAGGCGTCGCTCAAC
CCTGCGGGGCGAATCAAACCGTATGCGAACCTTGCCTCGATTCTGTTACATTCTCCGATGTCGTCTCTGC
GACGGAACCCTGCAAGCCATGCACGGAATGTGTCGGGTTGCAAAGTATGTCAGCTCCTTGCGTTGAAGCA
GACGATGCGGTGTGTAGATGTGCCTATGGGTATTATCAAGACGAAACGACGGGACGGTGTGAAGCATGTC
GAGTATGCGAGGCGGGCAGTGGCCTCGTCTTCTCTTGTCAGGACAAGCAAAACACTGTCTGTGAAGAATG
CCCTGATGGGACTTATAGTGATGAGGCGAATCACGTCGATCCATGTCTTCCCTGTACTGTCTGTGAAGAC
ACTGAGAGACAATTGCGAGAGTGTACGCGATGGGCCGACGCAGAGTGCGAGGAGATCCCAGGTCGATGGA
TAACCAGGTCAACCCCTCCTGAGGGATCTGATAGTACCGCGCCCTCCACCCAAGAACCCGAAGCTCCACC
TGAGCAAGACCTCATAGCGTCCACAGTAGCAGGAGTTGTCACAACCGTCATGGGAAGTTCACAACCAGTA
GTTACCAGGGGTACCACGGATAACCTCATTCCGGTGTACTGCAGCATTCTCGCCGCTGTGGTTGTCGGAC
TTGTTGCATACATTGCCTTCAAACGCTGGAATAGCCGCGCCAAGCGCTCGGGTTCGGGTGCCACCAACTT
CAGCCTGCTGAAGCAGGCCGGCGACGTGGAGGAGAACCCCGGCCCCGCGACTCTGCCGAGCGCAGAGCGC
CGCGCGTTCGCGCTCAAGATCAACAGGTAAGACGCCCCCCGCGGCGCGCAGGTTGCGGCCGGACAGCCCA
GCGCTGGTGTGAAGCGGAGCTTCGCTGCAGGGGCCGAGGCCGGACGAGTCCATTCGCGTCCGCGGCGGGG
CGCGCCTGAGACCTGGGGCGCCCGGTTCCCGAGGCTGCGGCGGTGGAGCCGCTGGACGCGCGGCGGCTCC
TGCGCTGGGCCCGGCGAGGTCCTCCCCAAGAATCTCGGTGCTCCTGGATGTCCTCAGCCGCCGGGGTCCT
CTAGAGTCGACCTGCAGAGGCTAGGTGGAGGCTCAGTGATGATAAGTCTGCGATGGTGGATGCATGTGTC
ATGGTCATAGCTGTTTCCTGTGTGAAATTGTTATCCGCTCAGAGGGCACAATCCTATTCCGCGCTATCCG
ACAATCTCCAAGACATTAGGTGGAGTTCAGTTCGGCGTATGGCATATGTCGCTGGAAAGAACATGTGAGC
AAAAGGCCAGCAAAAGGCCAGGAACCGTAAAAAGGCCGCGTTGCTGGCGTTTTTCCATAGGCTCCGCCCC
CCTGACGAGCATCACAAAAATCGACGCTCAAGTCAGAGGTGGCGAAACCCGACAGGACTATAAAGATACC
AGGCGTTTCCCCCTGGAAGCTCCCTCGTGCGCTCTCCTGTTCCGACCCTGCCGCTTACCGGATACCTGTC
CGCCTTTCTCCCTTCGGGAAGCGTGGCGCTTTCTCATAGCTCACGCTGTAGGTATCTCAGTTCGGTGTAG
GTCGTTCGCTCCAAGCTGGGCTGTGTGCACGAACCCCCCGTTCAGCCCGACCGCTGCGCCTTATCCGGTA
ACTATCGTCTTGAGTCCAACCCGGTAAGACACGACTTATCGCCACTGGCAGCAGCCACTGGTAACAGGAT
TAGCAGAGCGAGGTATGTAGGCGGTGCTACAGAGTTCTTGAAGTGGTGGCCTAACTACGGCTACACTAGA
AGAACAGTATTTGGTATCTGCGCTCTGCTGAAGCCAGTTACCTTCGGAAAAAGAGTTGGTAGCTCTTGAT
CCGGCAAACAAACCACCGCTGGTAGCGGTGGTTTTTTTGTTTGCAAGCAGCAGATTACGCGCAGAAAAAA
AGGATCTCAAGAAGATCCTTTGATCTTTTCTACGGGGTCTGACGCTCTATTCAACAAAGCCGCCGTCCCG
TCAAGTCAGCGTAAATGGGTAGGGGGCTTCAAATCGTCCTCGTGATACCAATTCGGAGCCTGCTTTTTTG
TACAAACTTGTTGATAATGGCAATTCAAGGATCTTCACCTAGATCCTTTTAAATTAAAAATGAAGTTTTA
AATCAATCTAAAGTATATATGAGTAAACTTGGTCTGACAGTTACCAATGCTTAATCAGTGAGGCACCTAT
CTCAGCGATCTGTCTATTTCGTTCATCCATAGTTGCCTGACTCCCCGTCGTGTAGATAACTACGATACGG
GAGGGCTTACCATCTGGCCCCAGTGCTGCAATGATACCGCGAGAGCCACGCTCACCGGCTCCAGATTTAT
CAGCAATAAACCAGCCAGCCGGAAGGGCCGAGCGCAGAAGTGGTCCTGCAACTTTATCCGCCTCCATCCA
GTCTATTAATTGTTGCCGGGAAGCTAGAGTAAGTAGTTCGCCAGTTAATAGTTTGCGCAACGTTGTTGCC
ATTGCTACAGGCATCGTGGTGTCACGCTCGTCGTTTGGTATGGCTTCATTCAGCTCCGGTTCCCAACGAT
CAAGGCGAGTTACATGATCCCCCATGTTGTGCAAAAAAGCGGTTAGCTCCTTCGGTCCTCCGATCGTTGT
CAGAAGTAAGTTGGCCGCAGTGTTATCACTCATGGTTATGGCAGCACTGCATAATTCTCTTACTGTCATG
CCATCCGTAAGATGCTTTTCTGTGACTGGTGAGTACTCAACCAAGTCATTCTGAGAATAGTGTATGCGGC
GACCGAGTTGCTCTTGCCCGGCGTCAATACGGGATAATACCGCGCCACATAGCAGAACTTTAAAAGTGCT
CATCATTGGAAAACGTTCTTCGGGGCGAAAACTCTCAAGGATCTTACCGCTGTTGAGATCCAGTTCGATG
TAACCCACTCGTGCACCCAACTGATCTTCAGCATCTTTTACTTTCACCAGCGTTTCTGGGTGAGCAAAAA
CAGGAAGGCAAAATGCCGCAAAAAAGGGAATAAGGGCGACACGGAAATGTTGAATACTCATACTCTTCCT
TTTTCAATATTATTGAAGCATTTATCAGGGTTATTGTCTCATGAGCGGATACATATTTGAATGTATTTAG
AAAAATAAACAAATAGGGGTTCCGCGCACATTTCCCCGAAAAGTGCCAGATACCTGAAACAAAACCCATC
GTACGGCCAAGGAAGTCTCCAATAACTGTGATCCACCACAAGCGCCAGGGTTTTCCCAGTCACGACGTTG
TAAAACGACGGCCAGTCATGCATAATCCGCACGCATCTGGAATAAGGAAGTGCCATTCCGCCTG
Features (pLannotate 1.2.2; 8 found; start..end, strand, type, name):
      4..24      +  misc_feature   MCS (fragment): pUC18/19 multiple cloning site
    325..1182    +  CDS            NGFR (fragment): TNR16_HUMAN - Also known as TNFRSF16. Experimental evidence at protein level: Swiss-Prot protein existence level 1. Low affinity receptor which can bind to NGF, BDNF, NTF3, and NTF4. Forms a heterodimeric receptor with SORCS2 that binds the precursor forms of NGF, BDNF and NTF3 with high affinity, and has much lower affinity for mature NGF and BDNF (PubMed:24908487). Plays an important role in differentiation and survival of specific neuronal populations during development (By similarity). Can mediate cell survival as well as cell death of neural cells. Plays a role in the inactivation of RHOA
   1537..1557    +  misc_feature   MCS (fragment): pUC18/19 multiple cloning site
   1802..2390    -  rep_origin     ori: high-copy-number ColE1/pMB1/pBR322/pUC origin of replication
   2507..2531    -  protein_bind   attB1: mutant version of attB; recombination site for the Gateway® BP reaction BP Clonase™
   2631..3491    -  CDS            AmpR: β-lactamase; bla; confers resistance to ampicillin, carbenicillin, and related antibiotics
   3492..3596    -  promoter       AmpR promoter: bla
   3683..3726    -  CDS            lacZα (fragment): LacZα fragment of β-galactosidase; lacZ fragment
