[The description below was written by a language model from this plasmid's Addgene catalogue record and pLannotate feature annotations shown in this document.]
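Description:
pIG-708pUC19-tNGFR-P2A-DOCK8 is a small (about 3.8 kb) pUC19-based plasmid catalogued as a CRISPR vector. It is a donor, or homology-directed repair template, for knocking a truncated NGFR marker into the human DOCK8 locus. It is maintained in E. coli as a high-copy plasmid through the ColE1/pUC origin and selected with ampicillin via the β-lactamase gene and its native bla promoter. Remnants of the pUC19 multiple cloning site and a lacZα fragment flank the insert. A short attB1-like match is annotated in the backbone between the origin and AmpR, and the record assigns it no role.

The payload sits between the two MCS fragments. Its only annotated element is a partial NGFR (TNFRSF16/p75) coding sequence of roughly 860 bp, consistent with the truncated receptor (tNGFR), which is widely used as a cell-surface tag for antibody staining and sorting of edited cells. The plasmid name indicates that a P2A self-cleaving peptide links tNGFR to DOCK8, so that after in-frame integration the marker and the endogenous protein would be made from one transcript as separate polypeptides. The P2A itself is not annotated. The unannotated stretches of about 300 to 350 bp on either side of the NGFR segment presumably include the DOCK8 homology sequences, but the record does not define them.

No mammalian promoter, guide RNA cassette or Cas9 gene is annotated, so expression would depend on the endogenous DOCK8 promoter after knock-in, with nuclease and guide supplied separately. The associated publication concerns high-yield genome engineering of primary cells using hybrid ssDNA repair templates, which suggests this plasmid serves as a source for such templates.
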