Addgene plasmid #186097: pIG-708pUC19-tNGFR-P2A-DOCK8
Purpose: Knockin of truncated NGFR to target gene
Depositing lab: Alexander Marson. Depositing organization: J. David Gladstone Institutes. Publication: High-yield genome engineering in primary cells using a hybrid ssDNA repair template and small-molecule cocktails. Shy BR, Vykunta VS, Ha A, Talbot A, Roth TL, Nguyen DN, Pfeifer WG, Chen YY, Blaeschke F, Shifrut E, Vedova S, Mamedov MR, Chung JJ, Li H, Yu R, Wu D, Wolf J, Martin TG, Castro CE, Ye L, Esensten JH, Eyquem J, Marson A. Nat Biotechnol. 2022 Aug 25:10.1038/s41587-022-01418-8. doi: 10.1038/s41587-022-01418-8. PubMed 36008610.
Backbone
  Vector backbone: PUC19
  Vector type: CRISPR
Growth in bacteria
  Bacterial resistance: Ampicillin, 100 μg/mL
  Growth temperature: 37°C
  Growth strain: DH5alpha
  Copy number: High Copy
Gene/Insert
  Gene/Insert name: DOCK8
  Species: H. sapiens (human)
  Mutation: WT with tNGFR sequence
  Entrez Gene: DOCK8 (a.k.a. HEL-205, MRD2, ZIR8)
  Cloning method: Unknown
Terms and licenses: Academic/Nonprofit Terms; Industry Terms: Not Available to Industry
Depositor comments: Please visit https://www.biorxiv.org/content/10.1101/2021.09.02.458799v1 for bioRxiv preprint.
How to cite: pIG-708pUC19-tNGFR-P2A-DOCK8 was a gift from Alexander Marson (Addgene plasmid # 186097 ; http://n2t.net/addgene:186097 ; RRID:Addgene_186097)
